Addgene plasmid #221209: pcDNA5-FRT/T0-3xFLAG-NFATC2IP ∆SLD1
Purpose: Mammalian expression vector of triple Flag tagged NFATC2IP ORF with SUMO-like domain 1 (SLD1, aa 256-344) deleted
Depositing lab: Daniel Durocher. Depositing organization: Sinai Health System. Publication: NFATC2IP is a mediator of SUMO-dependent genome integrity. Cho T, Hoeg L, Setiaputra D, Durocher D. Genes Dev. 2024 Apr 17;38(5-6):233-252. doi: 10.1101/gad.350914.123. PubMed 38503515.
Backbone
  Vector backbone: pcDNA5-3X-Flag-FRT-T0
  Backbone manufacturer: ThermoFisher
  Backbone size w/o insert (bp): 5191
  Total vector size (bp): 6181
  Modifications to backbone: 1xFLAG was replaced by HindIII-3xFLAG-AscI, yielding 3xFLAG vector for N-terminal tagging with MCS
  Vector type: Mammalian Expression
  Selectable markers: Hygromycin
Growth in bacteria
  Bacterial resistance: Ampicillin, 100 μg/mL
  Growth temperature: 37°C
  Growth strain: DH5alpha
  Copy number: High Copy
Gene/Insert
  Gene/Insert name: NFATC2IP
  Species: H. sapiens (human)
  Insert size (bp): 990
  Mutation: SUMO-like domain 1 (SLD1, aa 256-344) deleted, 1st Methionine of NFATC2IP deleted
  Entrez Gene: NFATC2IP (a.k.a. ESC2, NIP45, RAD60)
  Promoter: CMV
  Tag / fusion protein: 3XFlag (N terminal on insert)
  Cloning method: Other
  Sequencing primers: 5′ cgcaaatgggcggtaggcgtg
Terms and licenses: Academic/Nonprofit Terms; Industry Terms: Not Available to Industry
How to cite: pcDNA5-FRT/T0-3xFLAG-NFATC2IP ∆SLD1 was a gift from Daniel Durocher (Addgene plasmid # 221209 ; http://n2t.net/addgene:221209 ; RRID:Addgene_221209)
