[The description below was written by a language model from this plasmid's Addgene catalogue record and pLannotate feature annotations shown in this document.]
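Description:
pcDNA5-FRT/T0-3xFLAG-NFATC2IP ∆SLD1 is a 6.2 kb mammalian expression plasmid built on a modified pcDNA5/FRT/TO backbone in which the original single FLAG tag was replaced with a 3xFLAG cassette followed by a multiple cloning site for N-terminal tagging. It is propagated in E. coli as a high-copy plasmid through a ColE1/pUC-type origin and selected with ampicillin (AmpR under its own bla promoter). Small annotated fragments of f1 ori, the SV40 promoter, lacI and ble appear to be backbone remnants rather than functional elements.

The payload is the human NFATC2IP open reading frame (also known as NIP45) with its initiator methionine removed and SUMO-like domain 1 (residues 256-344) deleted, fused in frame behind the 3xFLAG epitope. Expression is driven by the CMV enhancer and immediate-early promoter and terminated by the bGH polyadenylation signal. Short matches to tet-operator-containing promoters immediately downstream of the CMV promoter correspond to the tet operator sites of the "TO" design, which allow transcription to be repressed in cells expressing the Tet repressor and induced with tetracycline or doxycycline.

Downstream, an FRT site sits directly in front of a hygromycin resistance gene followed by an SV40 poly(A) signal. No intact promoter is annotated ahead of this gene. In this arrangement, FLP-mediated recombination into a genomic FRT site in a suitable host cell line is expected to supply the upstream elements needed for hygromycin resistance, so selection favours single-copy, site-specific integrants. The construct is therefore suited to transient or stable, inducible expression of a FLAG-tagged SLD1 deletion mutant. The associated study concerns the role of NFATC2IP in SUMO-dependent genome integrity.
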