Features (pLannotate 1.2.2; 22 found; start..end, strand, type, name):
     28..80      -  misc_feature   bom (fragment): basis of mobility region from pBR322
    235..614     +  enhancer       CMV enhancer: human cytomegalovirus immediate early enhancer
    615..818     +  promoter       CMV promoter: human cytomegalovirus (CMV) immediate early promoter
    820..839     +  promoter       PLtetO-1 promoter (fragment): modified phage lambda PL promoter with tet operator sites (Lutz and Bujard, 1997)
    841..860     +  promoter       PLtetO-1 promoter (fragment): modified phage lambda PL promoter with tet operator sites (Lutz and Bujard, 1997)
    868..901     +  promoter       TRE3GV promoter (fragment): 3rd-generation Tet-responsive promoter that can be activated by binding of Tet-On® 3G, optimized for retroviral and lentiviral vectors
   1035..1058    +  CDS            3xFLAG (fragment): three tandem FLAG® epitope tags
   1083..2069    +  CDS            NFATC2IP (fragment): NF2IP_HUMAN - Also known as NIP45. Experimental evidence at protein level: Swiss-Prot protein existence level 1. In T-helper 2 (Th2) cells, regulates the magnitude of NFAT- driven transcription of a specific subset of cytokine genes, including IL3, IL4, IL5 and IL13, but not IL2. Recruits PRMT1 to the IL4 promoter; this leads to enhancement of histone H4 'Arg-3'-methylation and facilitates subsequent histone acetylation at the IL4 locus, thus promotes robust cytokine expression (By similarity). Down-regulates formation of poly-SUMO chains by UBE2I/UBC9 (By similarity). From Homo sapiens (Human
   2139..2363    +  polyA_signal   bGH poly(A) signal: bovine growth hormone polyadenylation signal
   2367..2388    +  promoter       SV40 promoter (fragment): SV40 enhancer and early promoter
   2409..2642    +  rep_origin     f1 ori (fragment) (sequence partly withheld): f1 bacteriophage origin of replication; arrow indicates direction of (+) strand synthesis
   2647..2694    +  protein_bind   FRT: FLP-mediated recombination occurs in the 8-bp core sequence TCTAGAAA (Turan and Bode, 2011). FLP recombinase from the Saccharomyces cerevisiae 2μ plasmid
   2702..3724    +  CDS            HygR: hygromycin B phosphotransferase confers resistance to hygromycin
   3734..3859    +  CDS            ble (fragment): BLE_KLEPN - Experimental evidence at protein level: Swiss-Prot protein existence level 1. Binding protein with a strong affinity to the bleomycin family of antibiotics. Binds to CL990; an antimitotic-antibiotic compound. From Klebsiella pneumoniae.
   3854..3975    +  polyA_signal   SV40 poly(A) signal: SV40 polyadenylation signal
   4048..4064    -  protein_bind   lac operator: The lac repressor binds to the lac operator to inhibit transcription in E. coli. This inhibition can be relieved by adding lactose or isopropyl-β-D-thiogalactopyranoside (IPTG). lac repressor encoded by lacI
   4072..4102    -  promoter       lac promoter: promoter for the E. coli lac operon
   4117..4138    -  protein_bind   CAP binding site: CAP binding activates transcription in the presence of cAMP. E. coli catabolite activator protein
   4151..4243    -  CDS            lacI (fragment): lac repressor; lacI; The lac repressor binds to the lac operator to inhibit transcription in E. coli. This inhibition can be relieved by adding lactose or isopropyl-β-D-thiogalactopyranoside (IPTG).
   4426..5014    -  rep_origin     ori: high-copy-number ColE1/pMB1/pBR322/pUC origin of replication
   5185..6045    -  CDS            AmpR: β-lactamase; bla; confers resistance to ampicillin, carbenicillin, and related antibiotics
   6046..6150    -  promoter       AmpR promoter: bla
>Addgene plasmid #221209 | pcDNA5-FRT/T0-3xFLAG-NFATC2IP ∆SLD1 | addgene full sequence | sequence record 437463 | Addgene NGS Result
GACGGATCGGGAGATCTCCCGATCCCCTATGGTGCACTCTCAGTACAATCTGCTCTGATGCCGCATAGTT
AAGCCAGTATCTGCTCCCTGCTTGTGTGTTGGAGGTCGCTGAGTAGTGCGCGAGCAAAATTTAAGCTACA
ACAAGGCAAGGCTTGACCGACAATTGCATGAAGAATCTGCTTAGGGTTAGGCGTTTTGCGCTGCTTCGCG
ATGTACGGGCCAGATATACGCGTTGACATTGATTATTGACTAGTTATTAATAGTAATCAATTACGGGGTC
ATTAGTTCATAGCCCATATATGGAGTTCCGCGTTACATAACTTACGGTAAATGGCCCGCCTGGCTGACCG
CCCAACGACCCCCGCCCATTGACGTCAATAATGACGTATGTTCCCATAGTAACGCCAATAGGGACTTTCC
ATTGACGTCAATGGGTGGAGTATTTACGGTAAACTGCCCACTTGGCAGTACATCAAGTGTATCATATGCC
AAGTACGCCCCCTATTGACGTCAATGACGGTAAATGGCCCGCCTGGCATTATGCCCAGTACATGACCTTA
TGGGACTTTCCTACTTGGCAGTACATCTACGTATTAGTCATCGCTATTACCATGGTGATGCGGTTTTGGC
AGTACATCAATGGGCGTGGATAGCGGTTTGACTCACGGGGATTTCCAAGTCTCCACCCCATTGACGTCAA
TGGGAGTTTGTTTTGGCACCAAAATCAACGGGACTTTCCAAAATGTCGTAACAACTCCGCCCCATTGACG
CAAATGGGCGGTAGGCGTGTACGGTGGGAGGTCTATATAAGCAGAGCTCTCCCTATCAGTGATAGAGATC
TCCCTATCAGTGATAGAGATCGTCGACGAGCTCGTTTAGTGAACCGTCAGATCGCCTGGAGACGCCATCC
ACGCTGTTTTGACCTCCATAGAAGACACCGGGACCGATCCAGCCTCCGGACTCTAGCGTTTAAACTTAAG
CTTGGTACCATGGACTACAAGGACCACGACGGTGACTACAAGGACCACGACATCGACTACAAAGACGATG
ACGATAAAGCCGCCAGTTTAAACGGCGCGCCAGCGGAGCCTGTGGGGAAGCGGGGCCGCTGGTCCGGAGG
TAGCGGTGCCGGCCGAGGGGGTCGGGGCGGCTGGGGCGGTCGGGGCCGGCGTCCTCGGGCCCAGCGGTCT
CCATCCCGGGGCACGCTGGACGTAGTGTCTGTGGACTTGGTCACCGACAGCGATGAGGAAATTCTGGAGG
TCGCCACCGCTCGCGGTGCCGCGGACGAGGTTGAGGTGGAGCCCCCGGAGCCCCCGGGGCCGGTCGCGTC
CCGGGATAACAGCAACAGTGACAGCGAAGGGGAGGACAGGCGGCCCGCAGGACCCCCGCGGGAGCCGGTC
AGGCGGCGGCGGCGGCTGGTGCTGGATCCGGGGGAGGCGCCGCTGGTTCCGGTGTACTCGGGGAAGGTTA
AAAGCAGCCTTCGCCTTATCCCAGATGATCTATCCCTCCTGAAACTCTACCCTCCAGGGGATGAGGAAGA
GGCAGAGCTGGCAGATTCGAGTGGTCTCTACCATGAGGGCTCCCCATCACCAGGCTCTCCCTGGAAGACA
AAGCTGAGGACTAAGGATAAAGAAGAGAAGAAAAAGACAGAGTTTCTGGATCTGGACAACTCTCCTCTGT
CCCCACCTTCACCAAGGACCAAAAGCAGAACGCATACTCGGGCACTCAAGAAGTTAAGTGAGGTGAACAA
GCGCCTCCAGGATCTCCGTTCCTGTCTGAGCCCCAAGCCACCTCAGGGTCAAGAGCAACAGGGCCAAGAG
GATGAAGTGGTCTTGGTGGAAGGGTCCCAACAGCTCCAGCTCCGGGTGCAGGGAAAGGAGAAACACCAGA
CACTGGAAGTCTCACTGTCTCGAGATTCCCCTCTAAAGACCCTCATGTCCCACTATGAGGAGGCCATGGG
ACTGTCGGGACGGAAGCTCTCCTTCTTCTTTGATGGGACAAAGCTTTCAGGCAGGGAGCTGCCAGCTGAC
CTGGGCATGGAATCTGGGGACCTCATTGAGGTCTGGGGCTGAGATATCCATCACACTGGCGGCCGCTCGA
GTCTAGAGGGCCCGTTTAAACCCGCTGATCAGCCTCGACTGTGCCTTCTAGTTGCCAGCCATCTGTTGTT
TGCCCCTCCCCCGTGCCTTCCTTGACCCTGGAAGGTGCCACTCCCACTGTCCTTTCCTAATAAAATGAGG
AAATTGCATCGCATTGTCTGAGTAGGTGTCATTCTATTCTGGGGGGTGGGGTGGGGCAGGACAGCAAGGG
GGAGGATTGGGAAGACAATAGCAGGCATGCTGGGGATGCGGTGGGCTCTATGGCTTCTGAGGCGGAAAGA
ACCAGCTGGGGCTCTAGGGGGTATCCCC
[124 nt withheld, positions 2409-2532]
C
[91 nt withheld, positions 2534-2624]
AGGGTGATGGTTCACGTACCTAGAAGTTCCTATTCCGAAGTTCCTATTCTCTAGAAAGTATAGGAACTTC
CTTGGCCAAAAAGCCTGAACTCACCGCGACGTCTGTCGAGAAGTTTCTGATCGAAAAGTTCGACAGCGTC
TCCGACCTGATGCAGCTCTCGGAGGGCGAAGAATCTCGTGCTTTCAGCTTCGATGTAGGAGGGCGTGGAT
ATGTCCTGCGGGTAAATAGCTGCGCCGATGGTTTCTACAAAGATCGTTATGTTTATCGGCACTTTGCATC
GGCCGCGCTCCCGATTCCGGAAGTGCTTGACATTGGGGAGTTCAGCGAGAGCCTGACCTATTGCATCTCC
CGCCGTGCACAGGGTGTCACGTTGCAAGACCTGCCTGAAACCGAACTGCCCGCTGTTCTGCAGCCGGTCG
CGGAGGCCATGGATGCGATCGCTGCGGCCGATCTTAGCCAGACGAGCGGGTTCGGCCCATTCGGACCGCA
AGGAATCGGTCAATACACTACATGGCGTGATTTCATATGCGCGATTGCTGATCCCCATGTGTATCACTGG
CAAACTGTGATGGACGACACCGTCAGTGCGTCCGTCGCGCAGGCTCTCGATGAGCTGATGCTTTGGGCCG
AGGACTGCCCCGAAGTCCGGCACCTCGTGCACGCGGATTTCGGCTCCAACAATGTCCTGACGGACAATGG
CCGCATAACAGCGGTCATTGACTGGAGCGAGGCGATGTTCGGGGATTCCCAATACGAGGTCGCCAACATC
TTCTTCTGGAGGCCGTGGTTGGCTTGTATGGAGCAGCAGACGCGCTACTTCGAGCGGAGGCATCCGGAGC
TTGCAGGATCGCCGCGGCTCCGGGCGTATATGCTCCGCATTGGTCTTGACCAACTCTATCAGAGCTTGGT
TGACGGCAATTTCGATGATGCAGCTTGGGCGCAGGGTCGATGCGACGCAATCGTCCGATCCGGAGCCGGG
ACTGTCGGGCGTACACAAATCGCCCGCAGAAGCGCGGCCGTCTGGACCGATGGCTGTGTAGAAGTACTCG
CCGATAGTGGAAACCGACGCCCCAGCACTCGTCCGAGGGCAAAGGAATAGCACGTACTACGAGATTTCGA
TTCCACCGCCGCCTTCTATGAAAGGTTGGGCTTCGGAATCGTTTTCCGGGACGCCGGCTGGATGATCCTC
CAGCGCGGGGATCTCATGCTGGAGTTCTTCGCCCACCCCAACTTGTTTATTGCAGCTTATAATGGTTACA
AATAAAGCAATAGCATCACAAATTTCACAAATAAAGCATTTTTTTCACTGCATTCTAGTTGTGGTTTGTC
CAAACTCATCAATGTATCTTATCATGTCTGTATACCGTCGACCTCTAGCTAGAGCTTGGCGTAATCATGG
TCATAGCTGTTTCCTGTGTGAAATTGTTATCCGCTCACAATTCCACACAACATACGAGCCGGAAGCATAA
AGTGTAAAGCCTGGGGTGCCTAATGAGTGAGCTAACTCACATTAATTGCGTTGCGCTCACTGCCCGCTTT
CCAGTCGGGAAACCTGTCGTGCCAGCTGCATTAATGAATCGGCCAACGCGCGGGGAGAGGCGGTTTGCGT
ATTGGGCGCTCTTCCGCTTCCTCGCTCACTGACTCGCTGCGCTCGGTCGTTCGGCTGCGGCGAGCGGTAT
CAGCTCACTCAAAGGCGGTAATACGGTTATCCACAGAATCAGGGGATAACGCAGGAAAGAACATGTGAGC
AAAAGGCCAGCAAAAGGCCAGGAACCGTAAAAAGGCCGCGTTGCTGGCGTTTTTCCATAGGCTCCGCCCC
CCTGACGAGCATCACAAAAATCGACGCTCAAGTCAGAGGTGGCGAAACCCGACAGGACTATAAAGATACC
AGGCGTTTCCCCCTGGAAGCTCCCTCGTGCGCTCTCCTGTTCCGACCCTGCCGCTTACCGGATACCTGTC
CGCCTTTCTCCCTTCGGGAAGCGTGGCGCTTTCTCATAGCTCACGCTGTAGGTATCTCAGTTCGGTGTAG
GTCGTTCGCTCCAAGCTGGGCTGTGTGCACGAACCCCCCGTTCAGCCCGACCGCTGCGCCTTATCCGGTA
ACTATCGTCTTGAGTCCAACCCGGTAAGACACGACTTATCGCCACTGGCAGCAGCCACTGGTAACAGGAT
TAGCAGAGCGAGGTATGTAGGCGGTGCTACAGAGTTCTTGAAGTGGTGGCCTAACTACGGCTACACTAGA
AGAACAGTATTTGGTATCTGCGCTCTGCTGAAGCCAGTTACCTTCGGAAAAAGAGTTGGTAGCTCTTGAT
CCGGCAAACAAACCACCGCTGGTAGCGGTGGTTTTTTTGTTTGCAAGCAGCAGATTACGCGCAGAAAAAA
AGGATCTCAAGAAGATCCTTTGATCTTTTCTACGGGGTCTGACGCTCAGTGGAACGAAAACTCACGTTAA
GGGATTTTGGTCATGAGATTATCAAAAAGGATCTTCACCTAGATCCTTTTAAATTAAAAATGAAGTTTTA
AATCAATCTAAAGTATATATGAGTAAACTTGGTCTGACAGTTACCAATGCTTAATCAGTGAGGCACCTAT
CTCAGCGATCTGTCTATTTCGTTCATCCATAGTTGCCTGACTCCCCGTCGTGTAGATAACTACGATACGG
GAGGGCTTACCATCTGGCCCCAGTGCTGCAATGATACCGCGAGACCCACGCTCACCGGCTCCAGATTTAT
CAGCAATAAACCAGCCAGCCGGAAGGGCCGAGCGCAGAAGTGGTCCTGCAACTTTATCCGCCTCCATCCA
GTCTATTAATTGTTGCCGGGAAGCTAGAGTAAGTAGTTCGCCAGTTAATAGTTTGCGCAACGTTGTTGCC
ATTGCTACAGGCATCGTGGTGTCACGCTCGTCGTTTGGTATGGCTTCATTCAGCTCCGGTTCCCAACGAT
CAAGGCGAGTTACATGATCCCCCATGTTGTGCAAAAAAGCGGTTAGCTCCTTCGGTCCTCCGATCGTTGT
CAGAAGTAAGTTGGCCGCAGTGTTATCACTCATGGTTATGGCAGCACTGCATAATTCTCTTACTGTCATG
CCATCCGTAAGATGCTTTTCTGTGACTGGTGAGTACTCAACCAAGTCATTCTGAGAATAGTGTATGCGGC
GACCGAGTTGCTCTTGCCCGGCGTCAATACGGGATAATACCGCGCCACATAGCAGAACTTTAAAAGTGCT
CATCATTGGAAAACGTTCTTCGGGGCGAAAACTCTCAAGGATCTTACCGCTGTTGAGATCCAGTTCGATG
TAACCCACTCGTGCACCCAACTGATCTTCAGCATCTTTTACTTTCACCAGCGTTTCTGGGTGAGCAAAAA
CAGGAAGGCAAAATGCCGCAAAAAAGGGAATAAGGGCGACACGGAAATGTTGAATACTCATACTCTTCCT
TTTTCAATATTATTGAAGCATTTATCAGGGTTATTGTCTCATGAGCGGATACATATTTGAATGTATTTAG
AAAAATAAACAAATAGGGGTTCCGCGCACATTTCCCCGAAAAGTGCCACCTGACGTC
